Addgene plasmid #59269: pLV-Enh eGFP Reporter-muKC2-X45
Purpose: Lentiviral GFP reporter for testing enhancer activity in different cell types. Insert is an enhancer identified in the exonic region of the keratin type II cluster.
Depositing lab: Benjamin Yu. Depositing organization: University of California, San Diego (UCSD).
Backbone
  Vector backbone: Brachyury-eGFP
  Backbone size w/o insert (bp): 7967
  Total vector size (bp): 9366
  Modifications to backbone: Original vector is Brachyury-eGFP (Kita-Matsuo et al. 2009) with the Brachyury promoter cloned out and replaced with the minimal Hsp68 promoter from the Hsp68-lacZ-Gateway plasmid (Pennacchio et al. 2006)
  Vector type: Lentiviral
Growth in bacteria
  Bacterial resistance: Ampicillin, 100 μg/mL
  Growth temperature: 37°C
  Growth strain: Stbl3
  Copy number: High Copy
Gene/Insert
  Gene/Insert name: 1700011A15Rik-ex3-5 and 3' UTR (alt name: mm9 chr15:101282800-101284199)
  Species: M. musculus (mouse)
  Insert size (bp): 1399
  Promoter: Mu Hsp68 minimal promoter
  Cloning method: Gateway Cloning
  Sequencing primers: 5′ TCATTCCCAGCCTTGTGAA; 3′ GAGTCCCGTCTAGTTCCAAGTG
Terms and licenses: Academic/Nonprofit Terms; Industry Terms: Not Available to Industry
Depositor comments: Please note that the final plasmid sequence is post-Gateway recombination. The plasmid contains attB sites (not attR sites as the map implies).
How to cite: pLV-Enh eGFP Reporter-muKC2-X45 was a gift from Benjamin Yu (Addgene plasmid # 59269 ; http://n2t.net/addgene:59269 ; RRID:Addgene_59269)
