[The description below was written by a language model from this plasmid's Addgene catalogue record.]
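Description:
pLV-Enh eGFP Reporter-muKC2-X45 is a lentiviral enhancer-reporter plasmid of about 9.4 kb, built on the Brachyury-eGFP lentiviral backbone. In the parental reporter, the original Brachyury promoter was removed and replaced with the mouse Hsp68 minimal promoter taken from an Hsp68-lacZ Gateway enhancer-testing vector. The plasmid is maintained in bacteria as a high-copy construct under ampicillin selection, and it is propagated in a recombination-deficient strain, as is common for lentiviral vectors carrying repeated LTR sequences. No feature table accompanies the record, so the specific viral elements, the origin of replication and any mammalian selection marker are not stated.

The insert is a roughly 1.4 kb mouse genomic fragment covering exons 3 to 5 and the 3' UTR of 1700011A15Rik on chromosome 15. It was identified as a candidate enhancer lying within exonic sequence of the keratin type II gene cluster, and it was introduced by Gateway recombination. The depositor notes that the final plasmid therefore carries attB sites flanking the fragment rather than the attR sites suggested by the map. The design rests on the fact that a minimal promoter such as Hsp68 gives little transcription by itself. eGFP expression thus depends on whether the linked fragment supplies enhancer activity in a given cellular context. Once packaged into lentivirus and used to transduce cells, the construct allows this keratin-cluster element to be tested for enhancer activity across different cell types, with GFP fluorescence as the readout.
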