>Addgene plasmid #59269 | pLV-Enh eGFP Reporter-muKC2-X45 | depositor partial sequence | sequence record 93556 | pLV-Enh eGFP Reporter-muKC2-X45 sequence 1181 bps
NNNNNNNNNNNNNGNNNTTATTTTGACTGATAGTGACCTGTTCGTTGCAACAAATTGATGAGCAATGCTT
TTTTATAATGCCAACTTTGTACAAAAAAGCAGGCTTTTCATTCCCAGCCTTGTGAACTACAGAAAAGCCA
AGACTTGGAGGCCATGCCGGATGCGGCCTCAGGCAGCGCTAAGGGCAGACTGGCCTGGCTGGAGGCTGCC
CTGCAGCGAGCCAAGCAGGACATGGCTCGGCAGCTACGTGAGTACCAGGAGCTCATGATCGTCAAACTGG
GCCTGGACTTTGAGATCGCTACCTACCGCAGGCTGCTGGAGGGTGAGGAGCAGAGGTGAGGTAACAGGAG
GCAAGGGACTGGGTATCCGGCATTGCTCTCCTGCAGTCAGTCTTCTCACACCTTTGTAGCTCCTTGAACA
AAAAGACCCAGGGCTGGGTGTGGGCTGAGACAGTGTCAGATGGCAGAGTCATTTGCCCATCAAGACAAGG
AGATGGTAAAGCCAGGACAGGTCTAAGGAGCTTTCAGGCTAGAGGGCTCTGTCTGATCTGGGAGTGTGAG
AGTCTGAAGTATCTGTGTTGGGGAACCTAGTAGGTCAATTAACTTAGTTGTGGCTTCTTTTTCCCTACAG
GCTTGGTCTGGGACTTGGGGCAGGGANNNGGGTAAGTGACTTGGGTAAGATATGAGATCTTGTCACTCCC
CCACCCCCTAATTCCCTCAGTCTCCTGAGAAGGAAGAGGAGGTTTATCTGTCTCTCTCTGCAGATCACAG
TTGTGGGGGTGGGGTGGGCNAGGAGTGATTCCCTGTGTGTGCTCTGGGAGAGTACTATGTGTCTACTCCC
TTGGGGGAGCCCAAGTTCCTGGGTGTGGGCTGAGTCAGAGTCAGACAGCAGANCCATTTGTCCATCAAGA
CAAGGAGANGNGGTAGCAGTCNNNCNGACCCAANAGCATGCNNNTANAANNTCTGNNNGANCTGANANTG
TGGGAATCAANNTCTGNANTGGGGNNNGATNGTGNNNGACTNNNANTGCTNNTTGCNNNGNTNGNNNGGA
CTNTGGNNNGNANCNCCNNNNNNNGNNNAGGANGNNNNNNNNNNNNNNNNNGNGGNNNTNTNNNANNNNN
NGGNNNNNNTNNNNNNNNNNCNTNNNNNNNNNNNNTNNNNNNNNNNNNNCCNNGGNNNNNN
