>Addgene plasmid #59269 | pLV-Enh eGFP Reporter-muKC2-X45 | addgene partial sequence | sequence record 95744 | pRRL5primeMCS-F 5'-tgaacggatctcgacggtat-3'
GGGGGGTACAGTGCAGGGGAAAGAATAGTAGACATAATAGCAACAGACATACAAACTAAAGAATTACAAA
AACAAATTACAAAAATTCAAAATTTTATCGATCACGAGACTAGCCTCGAGAAGCTTGATATCGAATTCCA
TCACAAGTTTGTACAAAAAAGCAGGCTTTTCATTCCCAGCCTTGTGAACTACAGAAAAGCCAAGACTTGG
AGGCCATGCCGGATGCGGCCTCAGGCAGCGCTAAGGGCAGACTGGCCTGGCTGGAGGCTGCCCTGCAGCG
AGCCAAGCAGGACATGGCTCGGCAGCTACGTGAGTACCAGGAGCTCATGATCGTCAAACTGGGCCTGGAC
TTTGAGATCGCTACCTACCGCAGGCTGCTGGAGGGTGAGGAGCAGAGGTGAGGTAACAGGAGGCAAGGGA
CTGGGTATCCGGCATTGCTCTCCTGCAGTCAGTCTTCTCACACCTTTGTAGCTCCTTGAACAAAAAGACC
CAGGGCTGGGTGTGGGCTGAGACAGTGTCAGATGGCAGAGTCATTTGCCCATCAAGACAAGGAGATGGTA
AAGCCAGGACAGGTCTAAGGAGCTTTCAGGCTAGAGGGCTCTGTCTGATCTGGGAGTGTGAGAGTCTGAA
GTATCTGTGTTGGGGAACCTAGTAGGTCAATTAACTTAGTTGTGGCTTCTTTTTCCCTACAGGCTTGGTC
T
