>Addgene plasmid #59269 | pLV-Enh eGFP Reporter-muKC2-X45 | addgene partial sequence | sequence record 95745 | EGFP-N 5'-CGTCGCCGTCCAGCTCGACCAG-3'
GCTCACCATGGTTGGCGACCGGTGCGCTCCGCGGCGTGGATGCTCCGGGGAAAGTTGCGCTCCGCGGCAG
GGATGCTCCTGGGAAGGTTGCGCTCCGCGGCAGGGATGCTCTGGGGAAGGCTGGTCCTGGCCGAGGATCG
GGAACGCGCCGCTCGCTCTGCTTCTCTTGTCTTCGCTTGTCTCTGGATGGAACCAGATTTGGTTCTGAGT
AGCTGTCAGCGTCTGGTGACCTGCTCGCCGCCCTGCGCCTTTAAGGAGTCTTCACCGGCCCCGCCCACTC
TCCGCTGGGCCAATCAGCGAGCCGGAGGAGGCCTTGGGGCCAGGAATCTTCCAGCAGTTTCGCGTCTGGT
GGAGCTTCCCCGCCTCCCTTGAGTAATCGGAGTTGTGGGTTCCGCCCTTGTCCAGAACTCTCCAGAGGTT
TCTGGGGTTCACTGGAGAGTACGGATTCCTGAGGGGGAGGGTGTGGGGAAGTGCTGGTGCTACTAGTGAC
ACTGTTGCTATGGCGACGCATTACTAAGGCCTGTGTGGAATGGACAAGAAAGATCACCTCTAGCTCGGTG
TTGTGTACAGTTTGTTGTGATTTGTGGGGTTTCGCCAACTCGCACAGTTCTGAATATGGGGGTTAAAGGC
TAAAACTTAAGGGCTAAAACTTCT
